Addgene plasmid #246275: pCAGGS-mEGFP-Rab10(T23N)
Purpose: Rab10 (Dominant negative)
Depositing lab: Ryohei Yasuda. Depositing organization: Max Planck Florida Institute. Publication: Rab10 inactivation promotes AMPAR trafficking and spine enlargement during long-term potentiation. Wang J, Nishiyama J, Parra-Bueno P, Okaz E, Oz G, Liu X, Watabe T, Suponitsky-Kroyter I, McGraw TE, Szatmari EM, Yasuda R. Elife. 2025 Sep 23;13:RP103879. doi: 10.7554/eLife.103879. PubMed 40986440.
Backbone
  Vector backbone: pCAGGS
  Backbone size w/o insert (bp): 4656
  Vector type: Mammalian Expression
Growth in bacteria
  Bacterial resistance: Ampicillin, 100 μg/mL
  Growth temperature: 37°C
  Growth strain: DH5alpha
  Copy number: High Copy
Gene/Insert
  Gene/Insert name: mEGFP-Rab10(T23N)
  Species: R. norvegicus (rat)
  Insert size (bp): 1443
  Mutation: T23N
  Entrez Gene: Rab10 (a.k.a. Ac1075)
  Promoter: CAG
  Cloning method: Restriction Enzyme; 5′ cloning site Unknown (unknown if destroyed)
Terms and licenses: Academic/Nonprofit Terms; Industry Terms: Not Available to Industry
How to cite: pCAGGS-mEGFP-Rab10(T23N) was a gift from Ryohei Yasuda (Addgene plasmid # 246275 ; http://n2t.net/addgene:246275 ; RRID:Addgene_246275)
