[The description below was written by a language model from this plasmid's Addgene catalogue record and pLannotate feature annotations shown in this document.]
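Description:
pCAGGS-mEGFP-Rab10(T23N) is a mammalian expression plasmid built on the pCAGGS backbone, with a full sequenced length of about 6.1 kb. It is maintained in E. coli through a high-copy ColE1/pUC-type origin and selected with ampicillin via the β-lactamase (AmpR) gene and its native promoter. The backbone also carries remnants of lac regulatory sequence (lac promoter, operator, CAP site and short lacI fragments), as well as an SV40 origin of replication with a neighbouring SV40 poly(A) signal. The SV40 origin can support episomal replication in cells expressing large T antigen. No mammalian selection marker is annotated, so the plasmid appears suited to transient expression.

The payload is driven by the CAG promoter, annotated here as its component parts: the CMV immediate-early enhancer, the chicken β-actin promoter and a chimeric chicken β-actin/rabbit β-globin intron, which together give strong, broadly active expression in mammalian cells. Downstream lies monomeric EGFP, joined through a short linker derived from a multiple cloning site to the Rab10 coding sequence, placing the fluorescent tag at the N-terminus of the GTPase. Transcripts terminate at a rabbit β-globin polyadenylation signal. The catalogue lists Rab10 as rat in origin; the annotation tool matched it to the human protein, most likely reflecting high conservation between the orthologues. The T23N substitution is recorded as a dominant-negative mutation, of the type that generally holds small GTPases in an inactive state. The construct therefore allows Rab10 signalling to be inhibited while the mutant protein is visualised by fluorescence. The associated publication concerns Rab10 inactivation, AMPA receptor trafficking and dendritic spine enlargement during long-term potentiation.
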