Features (pLannotate 1.2.2; 19 found; start..end, strand, type, name):
     19..398     +  enhancer       CMV enhancer: human cytomegalovirus immediate early enhancer
    400..677     +  promoter       chicken β-actin promoter: No description available
    678..1698    +  intron         chimeric intron: chimera between introns from chicken β-actin and rabbit β-globin
   1696..1752    +  CDS            HBB (fragment): HBB_LEPEU - Experimental evidence at protein level: Swiss-Prot protein existence level 1. Involved in oxygen transport from the lung to the various peripheral tissues. From Lepus europaeus (European hare).
   1775..2491    +  CDS            mEGFP: mEGFP is a basic (constitutively fluorescent) green fluorescent protein published in 2002, derived from Aequorea victoria. It has moderate acid sensitivity.
   2492..2510    +  misc_feature   MCS (fragment): multiple cloning site
   2513..3112    +  CDS            RAB10: RAB10_HUMAN - Experimental evidence at protein level: Swiss-Prot protein existence level 1. (Microbial infection) Upon Legionella pneumophila infection promotes endoplasmic reticulum recruitment and bacterial replication. Plays a role in remodeling the Legionella-containing vacuole (LCV) into an endoplasmic reticulum-like vacuole. From Homo sapiens (Human).
   3196..3251    +  polyA_signal   β-globin poly(A) signal: rabbit β-globin polyadenylation signal (Gil and Proudfoot, 1987)
   3636..3652    -  protein_bind   lac operator: The lac repressor binds to the lac operator to inhibit transcription in E. coli. This inhibition can be relieved by adding lactose or isopropyl-β-D-thiogalactopyranoside (IPTG). lac repressor encoded by lacI
   3660..3690    -  promoter       lac promoter: promoter for the E. coli lac operon
   3705..3726    -  protein_bind   CAP binding site: CAP binding activates transcription in the presence of cAMP. E. coli catabolite activator protein
   3739..3778    -  CDS            lacI (fragment): lac repressor; lacI; The lac repressor binds to the lac operator to inhibit transcription in E. coli. This inhibition can be relieved by adding lactose or isopropyl-β-D-thiogalactopyranoside (IPTG).
   3785..3807    +  promoter       SV40 promoter (fragment): SV40 enhancer and early promoter
   3831..3966    +  rep_origin     SV40 ori: SV40 origin of replication
   3986..4120    +  polyA_signal   SV40 poly(A) signal: SV40 polyadenylation signal
   4122..4176    -  CDS            lacI (fragment): lac repressor; lacI; The lac repressor binds to the lac operator to inhibit transcription in E. coli. This inhibition can be relieved by adding lactose or isopropyl-β-D-thiogalactopyranoside (IPTG).
   4359..4947    -  rep_origin     ori: high-copy-number ColE1/pMB1/pBR322/pUC origin of replication
   5118..5978    -  CDS            AmpR: β-lactamase; bla; confers resistance to ampicillin, carbenicillin, and related antibiotics
   5979..6083    -  promoter       AmpR promoter: bla
>Addgene plasmid #246275 | pCAGGS-mEGFP-Rab10(T23N) | addgene full sequence | sequence record 488606 | Addgene NGS Result
GTGCCACCTGGGTCGATCGACATTGATTATTGACTAGTTATTAATAGTAATCAATTACGGGGTCATTAGT
TCATAGCCCATATATGGAGTTCCGCGTTACATAACTTACGGTAAATGGCCCGCCTGGCTGACCGCCCAAC
GACCCCCGCCCATTGACGTCAATAATGACGTATGTTCCCATAGTAACGCCAATAGGGACTTTCCATTGAC
GTCAATGGGTGGAGTATTTACGGTAAACTGCCCACTTGGCAGTACATCAAGTGTATCATATGCCAAGTAC
GCCCCCTATTGACGTCAATGACGGTAAATGGCCCGCCTGGCATTATGCCCAGTACATGACCTTATGGGAC
TTTCCTACTTGGCAGTACATCTACGTATTAGTCATCGCTATTACCATGGTCGAGGTGAGCCCCACGTTCT
GCTTCACTCTCCCCATCTCCCCCCCCTCCCCACCCCCAATTTTGTATTTATTTATTTTTTAATTATTTTG
TGCAGCGATGGGGGCGGGGGGGGGGGGGGGGCGCGCGCCAGGCGGGGCGGGGCGGGGCGAGGGGCGGGGC
GGGGCGAGGCGGAGAGGTGCGGCGGCAGCCAATCAGAGCGGCGCGCTCCGAAAGTTTCCTTTTATGGCGA
GGCGGCGGCGGCGGCGGCCCTATAAAAAGCGAAGCGCGCGGCGGGCGGGAGTCGCTGCGCGCTGCCTTCG
CCCCGTGCCCCGCTCCGCCGCCGCCTCGCGCCGCCCGCCCCGGCTCTGACTGACCGCGTTACTCCCACAG
GTGAGCGGGCGGGACGGCCCTTCTCCTCCGGGCTGTAATTAGCGCTTGGTTTAATGACGGCTTGTTTCTT
TTCTGTGGCTGCGTGAAAGCCTTGAGGGGCTCCGGGAGGGCCCTTTGTGCGGGGGGAGCGGCTCGGGGGG
TGCGTGCGTGTGTGTGTGCGTGGGGAGCGCCGCGTGCGGCTCCGCGCTGCCCGGCGGCTGTGAGCGCTGC
GGGCGCGGCGCGGGGCTTTGTGCGCTCCGCAGTGTGCGCGAGGGGAGCGCGGCCGGGGGCGGTGCCCCGC
GGTGCGGGGGGGGCTGCGAGGGGAACAAAGGCTGCGTGCGGGGTGTGTGCGTGGGGGGGTGAGCAGGGGG
TGTGGGCGCGTCGGTCGGGCTGCAACCCCCCCTGCACCCCCCTCCCCGAGTTGCTGAGCACGGCCCGGCT
TCGGGTGCGGGGCTCCGTACGGGGCGTGGCGCGGGGCTCGCCGTGCCGGGCGGGGGGTGGCGGCAGGTGG
GGGTGCCGGGCGGGGCGGGGCCGCCTCGGGCCGGGGAGGGCTCGGGGGAGGGGCGCGGCGGCCCCCGGAG
CGCCGGCGGCTGTCGAGGCGCGGCGAGCCGCAGCCATTGCCTTTTATGGTAATCGTGCGAGAGGGCGCAG
GGACTTCCTTTGTCCCAAATCTGTGCGGAGCCGAAATCTGGGAGGCGCCGCCGCACCCCCTCTAGCGGGC
GCGGGGCGAAGCGGTGCGGCGCCGGCAGGAAGGAAATGGGCGGGGAGGGCCTTCGTGCGTCGCCGCGCCG
CCGTCCCCTTCTCCCTCTCCAGCCTCGGGGCTGTCCGCGGGGGGACGGCTGCCTTCGGGGGGGACGGGGC
AGGGCGGGGTTCGGCTTCTGGCGTGTGACCGGCGGCTCTAGCTAGAGCCTCTGCTAACCATGTTCATGCC
TTCTTCTTTTTCCTACAGCTCCTGGGCAACGTGCTGGTTATTGTGCTGTCTCATCATTTTGGCAAAGAAT
TCGCTAGCGCTACCGGTCGCCACCATGGTGAGCAAGGGCGAGGAGCTGTTCACCGGGGTGGTGCCCATCC
TGGTCGAGCTGGACGGCGACGTAAACGGCCACAAGTTCAGCGTGTCCGGCGAGGGCGAGGGCGATGCCAC
CTACGGCAAGCTGACCCTGAAGTTCATCTGCACCACCGGCAAGCTGCCCGTGCCCTGGCCCACCCTCGTG
ACCACCCTGACCTACGGCGTGCAGTGCTTCAGCCGCTACCCCGACCACATGAAGCAGCACGACTTCTTCA
AGTCCGCCATGCCCGAAGGCTACGTCCAGGAGCGCACCATCTTCTTCAAGGACGACGGCAACTACAAGAC
CCGCGCCGAGGTGAAGTTCGAGGGCGACACCCTGGTGAACCGCATCGAGCTGAAGGGCATCGACTTCAAG
GAGGACGGCAACATCCTGGGGCACAAGCTGGAGTACAACTACAACAGCCACAACGTCTATATCATGGCCG
ACAAGCAGAAGAACGGCATCAAGGTGAACTTCAAGATCCGCCACAACATCGAGGACGGCAGCGTGCAGCT
CGCCGACCACTACCAGCAGAACACCCCCATCGGCGACGGCCCCGTGCTGCTGCCCGACAACCACTACCTG
AGCACCCAGTCCAAGCTGAGCAAAGACCCCAACGAGAAGCGCGATCACATGGTCCTGCTGGAGTTCGTGA
CCGCCGCCGGGATCACTCTCGGCATGGACGAGCTGTACAAGTCCGGACTCAGATCTCGAGGCATGGCGAA
GAAGACGTACGACCTGCTTTTCAAGCTGCTCCTGATCGGGGACTCGGGAGTGGGCAAGAACTGCGTCCTT
TTTCGTTTTTCGGATGATGCCTTCAATACCACCTTTATTTCCACCATAGGAATAGACTTTAAGATCAAAA
CAGTGGAACTACAAGGAAAGAAGATCAAGCTACAGATATGGGACACAGCAGGCCAGGAACGATTTCACAC
CATCACAACCTCCTACTACAGAGGAGCAATGGGCATCATGCTAGTGTATGACATCACCAACGGTAAAAGT
TTTGAAAACATCAGCAAGTGGCTTAGAAACATAGATGAGCATGCCAATGAAGATGTGGAAAGGATGTTAC
TAGGGAACAAGTGTGACATGGACGACAAGAGAGTTGTACCGAAAGGCAAAGGAGAGCAGATTGCAAGGGA
GCATGGTATTAGGTTTTTTGAGACTAGTGCAAAAGCAAATATAAACATCGAAAAGGCGTTCCTCACATTA
GCTGAAGACATCCTCCGAAAGACCCCTGTAAAAGAACCCAACAGTGAAAACGTAGATATCAGCAGTGGAG
GAGGTGTGACGGGCTGGAAGAGCAAATGCTGCTGATCTAGAGTCGACGGATCTTTTTCCCTCTGCCAAAA
ATTATGGGGACATCATGAAGCCCCTTGAGCATCTGACTTCTGGCTAATAAAGGAAATTTATTTTCATTGC
AATAGTGTGTTGGAATTTTTTGTGTCTCTCACTCGGAAGGACATATGGGAGGGCAAATCATTTAAAACAT
CAGAATGAGTATTTGGTTTAGAGTTTGGCAACATATGCCCATATGCTGGCTGCCATGAACAAAGGTTGGC
TATAAAGAGGTCATCAGTATATGAAACAGCCCCCTGCTGTCCATTCCTTATTCCATAGAAAAGCCTTGAC
TTGAGGTTAGATTTTTTTTATATTTTGTTTTGTGTTATTTTTTTCTTTAACATCCCTAAAATTTTCCTTA
CATGTTTTACTAGCCAGATTTTTCCTCCTCTCCTGACTACTCCCAGTCATAGCTGTCCCTCTTCTCTTAT
GGAGATCCCTCGACCTGCAGCCCAAGCTTGGCGTAATCATGGTCATAGCTGTTTCCTGTGTGAAATTGTT
ATCCGCTCACAATTCCACACAACATACGAGCCGGAAGCATAAAGTGTAAAGCCTGGGGTGCCTAATGAGT
GAGCTAACTCACATTAATTGCGTTGCGCTCACTGCCCGCTTTCCAGTCGGGAAACCTGTCGTGCCAGCGG
ATCCGCATCTCAATTAGTCAGCAACCATAGTCCCGCCCCTAACTCCGCCCATCCCGCCCCTAACTCCGCC
CAGTTCCGCCCATTCTCCGCCCCATGGCTGACTAATTTTTTTTATTTATGCAGAGGCCGAGGCCGCCTCG
GCCTCTGAGCTATTCCAGAAGTAGTGAGGAGGCTTTTTTGGAGGCCTAGGCTTTTGCAAAAAGCTAACTT
GTTTATTGCAGCTTATAATGGTTACAAATAAAGCAATAGCATCACAAATTTCACAAATAAAGCATTTTTT
TCACTGCATTCTAGTTGTGGTTTGTCCAAACTCATCAATGTATCTTATCATGTCTGGATCCGCTGCATTA
ATGAATCGGCCAACGCGCGGGGAGAGGCGGTTTGCGTATTGGGCGCTCTTCCGCTTCCTCGCTCACTGAC
TCGCTGCGCTCGGTCGTTCGGCTGCGGCGAGCGGTATCAGCTCACTCAAAGGCGGTAATACGGTTATCCA
CAGAATCAGGGGATAACGCAGGAAAGAACATGTGAGCAAAAGGCCAGCAAAAGGCCAGGAACCGTAAAAA
GGCCGCGTTGCTGGCGTTTTTCCATAGGCTCCGCCCCCCTGACGAGCATCACAAAAATCGACGCTCAAGT
CAGAGGTGGCGAAACCCGACAGGACTATAAAGATACCAGGCGTTTCCCCCTGGAAGCTCCCTCGTGCGCT
CTCCTGTTCCGACCCTGCCGCTTACCGGATACCTGTCCGCCTTTCTCCCTTCGGGAAGCGTGGCGCTTTC
TCATAGCTCACGCTGTAGGTATCTCAGTTCGGTGTAGGTCGTTCGCTCCAAGCTGGGCTGTGTGCACGAA
CCCCCCGTTCAGCCCGACCGCTGCGCCTTATCCGGTAACTATCGTCTTGAGTCCAACCCGGTAAGACACG
ACTTATCGCCACTGGCAGCAGCCACTGGTAACAGGATTAGCAGAGCGAGGTATGTAGGCGGTGCTACAGA
GTTCTTGAAGTGGTGGCCTAACTACGGCTACACTAGAAGAACAGTATTTGGTATCTGCGCTCTGCTGAAG
CCAGTTACCTTCGGAAAAAGAGTTGGTAGCTCTTGATCCGGCAAACAAACCACCGCTGGTAGCGGTGGTT
TTTTTGTTTGCAAGCAGCAGATTACGCGCAGAAAAAAAGGATCTCAAGAAGATCCTTTGATCTTTTCTAC
GGGGTCTGACGCTCAGTGGAACGAAAACTCACGTTAAGGGATTTTGGTCATGAGATTATCAAAAAGGATC
TTCACCTAGATCCTTTTAAATTAAAAATGAAGTTTTAAATCAATCTAAAGTATATATGAGTAAACTTGGT
CTGACAGTTACCAATGCTTAATCAGTGAGGCACCTATCTCAGCGATCTGTCTATTTCGTTCATCCATAGT
TGCCTGACTCCCCGTCGTGTAGATAACTACGATACGGGAGGGCTTACCATCTGGCCCCAGTGCTGCAATG
ATACCGCGAGACCCACGCTCACCGGCTCCAGATTTATCAGCAATAAACCAGCCAGCCGGAAGGGCCGAGC
GCAGAAGTGGTCCTGCAACTTTATCCGCCTCCATCCAGTCTATTAATTGTTGCCGGGAAGCTAGAGTAAG
TAGTTCGCCAGTTAATAGTTTGCGCAACGTTGTTGCCATTGCTACAGGCATCGTGGTGTCACGCTCGTCG
TTTGGTATGGCTTCATTCAGCTCCGGTTCCCAACGATCAAGGCGAGTTACATGATCCCCCATGTTGTGCA
AAAAAGCGGTTAGCTCCTTCGGTCCTCCGATCGTTGTCAGAAGTAAGTTGGCCGCAGTGTTATCACTCAT
GGTTATGGCAGCACTGCATAATTCTCTTACTGTCATGCCATCCGTAAGATGCTTTTCTGTGACTGGTGAG
TACTCAACCAAGTCATTCTGAGAATAGTGTATGCGGCGACCGAGTTGCTCTTGCCCGGCGTCAATACGGG
ATAATACCGCGCCACATAGCAGAACTTTAAAAGTGCTCATCATTGGAAAACGTTCTTCGGGGCGAAAACT
CTCAAGGATCTTACCGCTGTTGAGATCCAGTTCGATGTAACCCACTCGTGCACCCAACTGATCTTCAGCA
TCTTTTACTTTCACCAGCGTTTCTGGGTGAGCAAAAACAGGAAGGCAAAATGCCGCAAAAAAGGGAATAA
GGGCGACACGGAAATGTTGAATACTCATACTCTTCCTTTTTCAATATTATTGAAGCATTTATCAGGGTTA
TTGTCTCATGAGCGGATACATATTTGAATGTATTTAGAAAAATAAACAAATAGGGGTTCCGCGCACATTT
CCCCGAAAA
